Addgene plasmid #184050: pcDNA3-PM-ExRai-AktAR2
Purpose: Plasma membrane-targeted ExRai-AktAR2
Depositing lab: Jin Zhang. Depositing organization: University of California, San Diego (UCSD). Publication: A Highly Sensitive Fluorescent Akt Biosensor Reveals Lysosome-Selective Regulation of Lipid Second Messengers and Kinase Activity. Chen M, Sun T, Zhong Y, Zhou X, Zhang J. ACS Cent Sci. 2021 Dec 22;7(12):2009-2020. doi: 10.1021/acscentsci.1c00919. Epub 2021 Dec 3. PubMed 34963894.
Backbone
  Vector backbone: pcDNA3
  Backbone size w/o insert (bp): 5415
  Total vector size (bp): 6696
  Vector type: Mammalian Expression
  Selectable markers: Neomycin (select with G418)
Growth in bacteria
  Bacterial resistance: Ampicillin, 100 μg/mL
  Growth temperature: 37°C
  Growth strain: DH5alpha
  Copy number: High Copy
Gene/Insert
  Gene/Insert name: PM-ExRai-AktAR2 (alt name: Lyn-AKTsubstrate-cpEGFP-FHA1)
  Insert size (bp): 1281
  Promoter: CMV
  Tag / fusion protein: N-terminal targeting sequence from Lyn kinase (N terminal on insert)
  Cloning method: Restriction Enzyme; 5′ cloning site HindIII (not destroyed); 3′ cloning site EcoRI (not destroyed)
  Sequencing primers: 5′ CMV forward; 3′ BGH reverse
Terms and licenses: Academic/Nonprofit Terms; Industry Terms: Not Available to Industry
How to cite: pcDNA3-PM-ExRai-AktAR2 was a gift from Jin Zhang (Addgene plasmid # 184050 ; http://n2t.net/addgene:184050 ; RRID:Addgene_184050)
