[The description below was written by a language model from this plasmid's Addgene catalogue record and pLannotate feature annotations shown in this document.]
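Description:
pcDNA3-PM-ExRai-AktAR2 is a mammalian expression plasmid built on the pcDNA3 backbone (about 6.7 kb in total) that encodes a plasma membrane-targeted version of the ExRai-AktAR2 fluorescent Akt kinase activity biosensor. It is maintained in E. coli as a high-copy plasmid through a ColE1/pUC-type origin with ampicillin selection from the β-lactamase gene, and it also carries an f1 origin. For mammalian cells, an SV40 early promoter drives the neomycin phosphotransferase gene, followed by an SV40 polyadenylation signal, allowing G418 selection of stable transfectants.

The roughly 1.3 kb insert sits between the HindIII and EcoRI sites, downstream of the CMV immediate early enhancer and promoter and upstream of the bovine growth hormone polyadenylation signal. T7 and SP6 promoters flank the cloning region. According to the record, the open reading frame is arranged as a Lyn kinase N-terminal targeting sequence, an Akt substrate peptide, circularly permuted EGFP, and an FHA1 domain. The feature table agrees with this, annotating a GFP-derived coding sequence immediately followed by a fragment of yeast RAD53, the source of the FHA1 phosphothreonine-binding domain. The short Lyn and substrate segments upstream of the fluorescent protein are not separately annotated. In sensors of this design, phosphorylation of the substrate peptide by Akt promotes its binding to FHA1, and the resulting conformational change alters the fluorescence of the sandwiched cpEGFP. The Lyn motif tethers the reporter to the plasma membrane, so the readout reflects Akt activity at that compartment. Small annotations such as the HIV-1 LTR, ble and lacI fragments are probably backbone remnants or spurious matches rather than functional elements. The construct is used for live-cell imaging of compartment-specific Akt signalling.
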