Features (pLannotate 1.2.2; 22 found; start..end, strand, type, name):
     28..80      -  misc_feature   bom (fragment): basis of mobility region from pBR322
    235..614     +  enhancer       CMV enhancer: human cytomegalovirus immediate early enhancer
    615..818     +  promoter       CMV promoter: human cytomegalovirus (CMV) immediate early promoter
    814..847     +  LTR            5' LTR (truncated) (fragment): truncated 5' long terminal repeat (LTR) from HIV-1
    863..881     +  promoter       T7 promoter: promoter for bacteriophage T7 RNA polymerase
   1021..1752    +  CDS            cEGFP: cEGFP is a basic (constitutively fluorescent) green fluorescent protein published in 2008, derived from Aequorea victoria.
   1753..2184    +  CDS            RAD53 (fragment): RAD53_YEAST - Also known as MEC2, SAD1, SPK1. Experimental evidence at protein level: Swiss-Prot protein existence level 1. Controls S-phase checkpoint as well as G1 and G2 DNA damage checkpoints. Phosphorylates proteins on serine, threonine, and tyrosine. Prevents entry into anaphase and mitotic exit after DNA damage via regulation of the Polo kinase CDC5. Seems to be involved in the phosphorylation of RPH1. From Saccharomyces cerevisiae (strain ATCC 204508 / S288c) (Baker's yeast).
   2248..2266    -  promoter       SP6 promoter: promoter for bacteriophage SP6 RNA polymerase
   2292..2516    +  polyA_signal   bGH poly(A) signal: bovine growth hormone polyadenylation signal
   2520..2541    +  promoter       SV40 promoter (fragment): SV40 enhancer and early promoter
   2562..2990    +  rep_origin     f1 ori (sequence partly withheld): f1 bacteriophage origin of replication; arrow indicates direction of (+) strand synthesis
   3004..3333    +  promoter       SV40 promoter: SV40 enhancer and early promoter
   3400..4191    +  CDS            neo: KKA2_KLEPN - Also known as kan, nptII. Experimental evidence at protein level: Swiss-Prot protein existence level 1. Resistance to kanamycin, neomycin, paromomycin, ribostamycin, butirosin and gentamicin B. From Klebsiella pneumoniae.
   4215..4373    +  CDS            ble (fragment): BLE_KLEPN - Experimental evidence at protein level: Swiss-Prot protein existence level 1. Binding protein with a strong affinity to the bleomycin family of antibiotics. Binds to CL990; an antimitotic-antibiotic compound. From Klebsiella pneumoniae.
   4368..4489    +  polyA_signal   SV40 poly(A) signal: SV40 polyadenylation signal
   4562..4578    -  protein_bind   lac operator: The lac repressor binds to the lac operator to inhibit transcription in E. coli. This inhibition can be relieved by adding lactose or isopropyl-β-D-thiogalactopyranoside (IPTG). lac repressor encoded by lacI
   4586..4616    -  promoter       lac promoter: promoter for the E. coli lac operon
   4631..4652    -  protein_bind   CAP binding site: CAP binding activates transcription in the presence of cAMP. E. coli catabolite activator protein
   4665..4757    -  CDS            lacI (fragment): lac repressor; lacI; The lac repressor binds to the lac operator to inhibit transcription in E. coli. This inhibition can be relieved by adding lactose or isopropyl-β-D-thiogalactopyranoside (IPTG).
   4940..5528    -  rep_origin     ori: high-copy-number ColE1/pMB1/pBR322/pUC origin of replication
   5699..6559    -  CDS            AmpR: β-lactamase; bla; confers resistance to ampicillin, carbenicillin, and related antibiotics
   6560..6664    -  promoter       AmpR promoter: bla
>Addgene plasmid #184050 | pcDNA3-PM-ExRai-AktAR2 | addgene full sequence | sequence record 363291 | Addgene NGS Result
GACGGATCGGGAGATCTCCCGATCCCCTATGGTGCACTCTCAGTACAATCTGCTCTGATGCCGCATAGTT
AAGCCAGTATCTGCTCCCTGCTTGTGTGTTGGAGGTCGCTGAGTAGTGCGCGAGCAAAATTTAAGCTACA
ACAAGGCAAGGCTTGACCGACAATTGCATGAAGAATCTGCTTAGGGTTAGGCGTTTTGCGCTGCTTCGCG
ATGTACGGGCCAGATATACGCGTTGACATTGATTATTGACTAGTTATTAATAGTAATCAATTACGGGGTC
ATTAGTTCATAGCCCATATATGGAGTTCCGCGTTACATAACTTACGGTAAATGGCCCGCCTGGCTGACCG
CCCAACGACCCCCGCCCATTGACGTCAATAATGACGTATGTTCCCATAGTAACGCCAATAGGGACTTTCC
ATTGACGTCAATGGGTGGAGTATTTACGGTAAACTGCCCACTTGGCAGTACATCAAGTGTATCATATGCC
AAGTACGCCCCCTATTGACGTCAATGACGGTAAATGGCCCGCCTGGCATTATGCCCAGTACATGACCTTA
TGGGACTTTCCTACTTGGCAGTACATCTACGTATTAGTCATCGCTATTACCATGGTGATGCGGTTTTGGC
AGTACATCAATGGGCGTGGATAGCGGTTTGACTCACGGGGATTTCCAAGTCTCCACCCCATTGACGTCAA
TGGGAGTTTGTTTTGGCACCAAAATCAACGGGACTTTCCAAAATGTCGTAACAACTCCGCCCCATTGACG
CAAATGGGCGGTAGGCGTGTACGGTGGGAGGTCTATATAAGCAGAGCTCTCTGGCTAACTAGAGAACCCA
CTGCTTACTGGCTTATCGAAATTAATACGACTCACTATAGGGAGACCCAAGCTTGCGGCCGCCACCATGG
GCTGCATCAAGAGCAAGCGCAAGGACAAGGATCCCGTCGACCCTCGTCCGCGCTCGTGCACCTGGCCGGA
CCCCAGGCCGGAGTTTGGAGGTACCGGCGGCAGCGAGCTCAGCTTGCAGAACGTCTATATCAAGGCCGAC
AAGCAGAAGAACGGCATCAAGGCGAACTTCAAGATCCGCCACAACATCGAGGACGGCGGCGTGCAGCTCG
CCTACCACTACCAGCAGAACACCCCCATCGGCGACGGCCCCGTGCTGCTGCCCGACAACCACTACCTGAG
CGTGCAGTCCAAACTTTCGAAAGACCCCAACGAGAAGCGCGATCACATGGTCCTGCTGGAGTTCGTGACC
GCCGCCGGGATCACTCTCGGCATGGACGAGCTGTACAAGGGCGGTACCGGAGGGAGCATGGTGAGCAAGG
GCGAGGAGCTGTTCACCGGGGTGGTGCCCATCCTGGTCGAGCTGGACGGCGACGTAAACGGCCACAAGTT
CAGCGTGTCCGGCGAGGGTGAGGGCGATGCCACCTACGGCAAGCTGACCCTGAAGTTCATCTGCACCACC
GGCAAGCTGCCCGTGCCCTGGCCCACCCTCGTGACCACCCTGACCTACGGCGTGCAGTGCTTCAGCCGCT
ACCCCGACCACATGAAGCAGCACGACTTCTTCAAGTCCGCCATGCCCGAAGGCTACATCCAGGAGCGCAC
CATCTTCTTCAAGGACGACGGCAACTACAAGACCCGCGCCGAGGTGAAGTTCGAGGGCGACACCCTGGTG
AACCGCATCGAGCTGAAGGGCATCGACTTCAAGGAGGACGGCAACATCCTGGGGCACAAGCTGGAGTACA
ACTTGCTGCATAAGTTTTCTCAAGAACAGATCGGCGAAAACATTGTGTGCAGGGTCATTTGTACCACGGG
TCAAATTCCCATCCGAGATTTGTCAGCTGATATTTCACAAGTGCTTAAGGAAAAACGATCCATAAAGAAA
GTTTGGACATTTGGTAGAAACCCAGCCTGTGACTATCATTTAGGAAACATTTCAAGACTGTCAAATAAGC
ATTTCCAAATACTACTAGGAGAAGACGGTAACCTTTTATTGAATGACATTTCCACTAATGGGACCTGGTT
AAATGGGCAAAAAGTCGAGAAGAACAGCAATCAGTTACTGTCTCAAGGTGATGAAATAACCGTTGGTGTA
GGCGTGGAATCAGATATTTTATCTCTGGTCATTTTCATAAACGACAAATTTAAGCAGTGCCTCGAGCAGA
ACAAAGTTGATCGCTAAGAATTCTGCAGATATCCATCACACTGGCGGCCGCTCGAGCATGCATCTAGAGG
GCCCTATTCTATAGTGTCACCTAAATGCTAGAGCTCGCTGATCAGCCTCGACTGTGCCTTCTAGTTGCCA
GCCATCTGTTGTTTGCCCCTCCCCCGTGCCTTCCTTGACCCTGGAAGGTGCCACTCCCACTGTCCTTTCC
TAATAAAATGAGGAAATTGCATCGCATTGTCTGAGTAGGTGTCATTCTATTCTGGGGGGTGGGGTGGGGC
AGGACAGCAAGGGGGAGGATTGGGAAGACAATAGCAGGCATGCTGGGGATGCGGTGGGCTCTATGGCTTC
TGAGGCGGAAAGAACCAGCTGGGGCTCTAGGGGGTATCCCC
[124 nt withheld, positions 2562-2685]
C
[91 nt withheld, positions 2687-2777]
A
[49 nt withheld, positions 2779-2827]
CCTTTGACGTTGGAGTCCACGTTCTTT
[37 nt withheld, positions 2855-2891]
ACCCTATCTCGGTCTATTCTTTTGATTTATAAGGGATTTTGCCGATTTCGGCCTATTGGTTAAAAAATGA
GCTGATTTAACAAAAATTTAACGCGAATTAATTCTGTGGAATGTGTGTCAGTTAGGGTGTGGAAAGTCCC
CAGGCTCCCCAGCAGGCAGAAGTATGCAAAGCATGCATCTCAATTAGTCAGCAACCAGGTGTGGAAAGTC
CCCAGGCTCCCCAGCAGGCAGAAGTATGCAAAGCATGCATCTCAATTAGTCAGCAACCATAGTCCCGCCC
CTAACTCCGCCCATCCCGCCCCTAACTCCGCCCAGTTCCGCCCATTCTCCGCCCCATGGCTGACTAATTT
TTTTTATTTATGCAGAGGCCGAGGCCGCCTCTGCCTCTGAGCTATTCCAGAAGTAGTGAGGAGGCTTTTT
TGGAGGCCTAGGCTTTTGCAAAAAGCTCCCGGGAGCTTGTATATCCATTTTCGGATCTGATCAAGAGACA
GGATGAGGATCGTTTCGCATGATTGAACAAGATGGATTGCACGCAGGTTCTCCGGCCGCTTGGGTGGAGA
GGCTATTCGGCTATGACTGGGCACAACAGACAATCGGCTGCTCTGATGCCGCCGTGTTCCGGCTGTCAGC
GCAGGGGCGCCCGGTTCTTTTTGTCAAGACCGACCTGTCCGGTGCCCTGAATGAACTGCAGGACGAGGCA
GCGCGGCTATCGTGGCTGGCCACGACGGGCGTTCCTTGCGCAGCTGTGCTCGACGTTGTCACTGAAGCGG
GAAGGGACTGGCTGCTATTGGGCGAAGTGCCGGGGCAGGATCTCCTGTCATCTCACCTTGCTCCTGCCGA
GAAAGTATCCATCATGGCTGATGCAATGCGGCGGCTGCATACGCTTGATCCGGCTACCTGCCCATTCGAC
CACCAAGCGAAACATCGCATCGAGCGAGCACGTACTCGGATGGAAGCCGGTCTTGTCGATCAGGATGATC
TGGACGAAGAGCATCAGGGGCTCGCGCCAGCCGAACTGTTCGCCAGGCTCAAGGCGCGCATGCCCGACGG
CGAGGATCTCGTCGTGACCCATGGCGATGCCTGCTTGCCGAATATCATGGTGGAAAATGGCCGCTTTTCT
GGATTCATCGACTGTGGCCGGCTGGGTGTGGCGGACCGCTATCAGGACATAGCGTTGGCTACCCGTGATA
TTGCTGAAGAGCTTGGCGGCGAATGGGCTGACCGCTTCCTCGTGCTTTACGGTATCGCCGCTCCCGATTC
GCAGCGCATCGCCTTCTATCGCCTTCTTGACGAGTTCTTCTGAGCGGGACTCTGGGGTTCGAAATGACCG
ACCAAGCGACGCCCAACCTGCCATCACGAGATTTCGATTCCACCGCCGCCTTCTATGAAAGGTTGGGCTT
CGGAATCGTTTTCCGGGACGCCGGCTGGATGATCCTCCAGCGCGGGGATCTCATGCTGGAGTTCTTCGCC
CACCCCAACTTGTTTATTGCAGCTTATAATGGTTACAAATAAAGCAATAGCATCACAAATTTCACAAATA
AAGCATTTTTTTCACTGCATTCTAGTTGTGGTTTGTCCAAACTCATCAATGTATCTTATCATGTCTGTAT
ACCGTCGACCTCTAGCTAGAGCTTGGCGTAATCATGGTCATAGCTGTTTCCTGTGTGAAATTGTTATCCG
CTCACAATTCCACACAACATACGAGCCGGAAGCATAAAGTGTAAAGCCTGGGGTGCCTAATGAGTGAGCT
AACTCACATTAATTGCGTTGCGCTCACTGCCCGCTTTCCAGTCGGGAAACCTGTCGTGCCAGCTGCATTA
ATGAATCGGCCAACGCGCGGGGAGAGGCGGTTTGCGTATTGGGCGCTCTTCCGCTTCCTCGCTCACTGAC
TCGCTGCGCTCGGTCGTTCGGCTGCGGCGAGCGGTATCAGCTCACTCAAAGGCGGTAATACGGTTATCCA
CAGAATCAGGGGATAACGCAGGAAAGAACATGTGAGCAAAAGGCCAGCAAAAGGCCAGGAACCGTAAAAA
GGCCGCGTTGCTGGCGTTTTTCCATAGGCTCCGCCCCCCTGACGAGCATCACAAAAATCGACGCTCAAGT
CAGAGGTGGCGAAACCCGACAGGACTATAAAGATACCAGGCGTTTCCCCCTGGAAGCTCCCTCGTGCGCT
CTCCTGTTCCGACCCTGCCGCTTACCGGATACCTGTCCGCCTTTCTCCCTTCGGGAAGCGTGGCGCTTTC
TCATAGCTCACGCTGTAGGTATCTCAGTTCGGTGTAGGTCGTTCGCTCCAAGCTGGGCTGTGTGCACGAA
CCCCCCGTTCAGCCCGACCGCTGCGCCTTATCCGGTAACTATCGTCTTGAGTCCAACCCGGTAAGACACG
ACTTATCGCCACTGGCAGCAGCCACTGGTAACAGGATTAGCAGAGCGAGGTATGTAGGCGGTGCTACAGA
GTTCTTGAAGTGGTGGCCTAACTACGGCTACACTAGAAGAACAGTATTTGGTATCTGCGCTCTGCTGAAG
CCAGTTACCTTCGGAAAAAGAGTTGGTAGCTCTTGATCCGGCAAACAAACCACCGCTGGTAGCGGTGGTT
TTTTTGTTTGCAAGCAGCAGATTACGCGCAGAAAAAAAGGATCTCAAGAAGATCCTTTGATCTTTTCTAC
GGGGTCTGACGCTCAGTGGAACGAAAACTCACGTTAAGGGATTTTGGTCATGAGATTATCAAAAAGGATC
TTCACCTAGATCCTTTTAAATTAAAAATGAAGTTTTAAATCAATCTAAAGTATATATGAGTAAACTTGGT
CTGACAGTTACCAATGCTTAATCAGTGAGGCACCTATCTCAGCGATCTGTCTATTTCGTTCATCCATAGT
TGCCTGACTCCCCGTCGTGTAGATAACTACGATACGGGAGGGCTTACCATCTGGCCCCAGTGCTGCAATG
ATACCGCGAGACCCACGCTCACCGGCTCCAGATTTATCAGCAATAAACCAGCCAGCCGGAAGGGCCGAGC
GCAGAAGTGGTCCTGCAACTTTATCCGCCTCCATCCAGTCTATTAATTGTTGCCGGGAAGCTAGAGTAAG
TAGTTCGCCAGTTAATAGTTTGCGCAACGTTGTTGCCATTGCTACAGGCATCGTGGTGTCACGCTCGTCG
TTTGGTATGGCTTCATTCAGCTCCGGTTCCCAACGATCAAGGCGAGTTACATGATCCCCCATGTTGTGCA
AAAAAGCGGTTAGCTCCTTCGGTCCTCCGATCGTTGTCAGAAGTAAGTTGGCCGCAGTGTTATCACTCAT
GGTTATGGCAGCACTGCATAATTCTCTTACTGTCATGCCATCCGTAAGATGCTTTTCTGTGACTGGTGAG
TACTCAACCAAGTCATTCTGAGAATAGTGTATGCGGCGACCGAGTTGCTCTTGCCCGGCGTCAATACGGG
ATAATACCGCGCCACATAGCAGAACTTTAAAAGTGCTCATCATTGGAAAACGTTCTTCGGGGCGAAAACT
CTCAAGGATCTTACCGCTGTTGAGATCCAGTTCGATGTAACCCACTCGTGCACCCAACTGATCTTCAGCA
TCTTTTACTTTCACCAGCGTTTCTGGGTGAGCAAAAACAGGAAGGCAAAATGCCGCAAAAAAGGGAATAA
GGGCGACACGGAAATGTTGAATACTCATACTCTTCCTTTTTCAATATTATTGAAGCATTTATCAGGGTTA
TTGTCTCATGAGCGGATACATATTTGAATGTATTTAGAAAAATAAACAAATAGGGGTTCCGCGCACATTT
CCCCGAAAAGTGCCACCTGACGTC
